>Addgene plasmid #171123 | pLVX-TetOne-Puro-GFP | addgene full sequence | sequence record 336792 | Addgene NGS Result
TGGAAGGGCTAATTCACTCCCAAAGAAGACAAGATATCCTTGATCTGTGGATCTACCACACACAAGGCTA
CTTCCCTGATTAGCAGAACTACACACCAGGGCCAGGGGTCAGATATCCACTGACCTTTGGATGGTGCTAC
AAGCTAGTACCAGTTGAGCCAGATAAGGTAGAAGAGGCCAATAAAGGAGAGAACACCAGCTTGTTACACC
CTGTGAGCCTGCATGGGATGGATGACCCGGAGAGAGAAGTGTTAGAGTGGAGGTTTGACAGCCGCCTAGC
ATTTCATCACGTGGCCCGAGAGCTGCATCCGGAGTACTTCAAGAACTGCTGATATCGAGCTTGCTACAAG
GGACTTTCCGCTGGGGACTTTCCAGGGAGGCGTGGCCTGGGCGGGACTGGGGAGTGGCGAGCCCTCAGAT
CCTGCATATAAGCAGCTGCTTTTTGCCTGTACTGGGTCTCTCTGGTTAGACCAGATCTGAGCCTGGGAGC
TCTCTGGCTAACTAGGGAACCCACTGCTTAAGCCTCAATAAAGCTTGCCTTGAGTGCTTCAAGTAGTGTG
TGCCCGTCTGTTGTGTGACTCTGGTAACTAGAGATCCCTCAGACCCTTTTAGTCAGTGTGGAAAATCTCT
AGCAGTGGCGCCCGAACAGGGACTTGAAAGCGAAAGGGAAACCAGAGGAGCTCTCTCGACGCAGGACTCG
GCTTGCTGAAGCGCGCACGGCAAGAGGCGAGGGGCGGCGACTGGTGAGTACGCCAAAAATTTTGACTAGC
GGAGGCTAGAAGGAGAGAGATGGGTGCGAGAGCGTCAGTATTAAGCGGGGGAGAATTAGATCGCGATGGG
AAAAAATTCGGTTAAGGCCAGGGGGAAAGAAAAAATATAAATTAAAACATATAGTATGGGCAAGCAGGGA
GCTAGAACGATTCGCAGTTAATCCTGGCCTGTTAGAAACATCAGAAGGCTGTAGACAAATACTGGGACAG
CTACAACCATCCCTTCAGACAGGATCAGAAGAACTTAGATCATTATATAATACAGTAGCAACCCTCTATT
GTGTGCATCAAAGGATAGAGATAAAAGACACCAAGGAAGCTTTAGACAAGATAGAGGAAGAGCAAAACAA
AAGTAAGACCACCGCACAGCAAGCGGCCGGCCGCTGATCTTCAGACCTGGAGGAGGAGATATGAGGGACA
ATTGGAGAAGTGAATTATATAAATATAAAGTAGTAAAAATTGAACCATTAGGAGTAGCACCCACCAAGGC
AAAGAGAAGAGTGGTGCAGAGAGAAAAAAGAGCAGTGGGAATAGGAGCTTTGTTCCTTGGGTTCTTGGGA
GCAGCAGGAAGCACTATGGGCGCAGCGTCAATGACGCTGACGGTACAGGCCAGACAATTATTGTCTGGTA
TAGTGCAGCAGCAGAACAATTTGCTGAGGGCTATTGAGGCGCAACAGCATCTGTTGCAACTCACAGTCTG
GGGCATCAAGCAGCTCCAGGCAAGAATCCTGGCTGTGGAAAGATACCTAAAGGATCAACAGCTCCTGGGG
ATTTGGGGTTGCTCTGGAAAACTCATTTGCACCACTGCTGTGCCTTGGAATGCTAGTTGGAGTAATAAAT
CTCTGGAACAGATTTGGAATCACACGACCTGGATGGAGTGGGACAGAGAAATTAACAATTACACAAGCTT
AATACACTCCTTAATTGAAGAATCGCAAAACCAGCAAGAAAAGAATGAACAAGAATTATTGGAATTAGAT
AAATGGGCAAGTTTGTGGAATTGGTTTAACATAACAAATTGGCTGTGGTATATAAAATTATTCATAATGA
TAGTAGGAGGCTTGGTAGGTTTAAGAATAGTTTTTGCTGTACTTTCTATAGTGAATAGAGTTAGGCAGGG
ATATTCACCATTATCGTTTCAGACCCACCTCCCAACCCCGAGGGGACCCGACAGGCCCGAAGGAATAGAA
GAAGAAGGTGGAGAGAGAGACAGAGACAGATCCATTCGATTAGTGAACGGATCTCGACGGTATCGCCTTT
AAAAGAAAAGGGGGGATTGGGGGGTACAGTGCAGGGGAAAGAATAGTAGACATAATAGCAACAGACATAC
AAACTAAAGAATTACAAAAACAAATTACAAAAATTCAAAATTTTCGGGTTTATTACAGGGACAGCAGAGA
TCCAGTTTATCGACTTAACTTGTTTATTGCAGCTTATAATGGTTACAAATAAGGCAATAGCATCACAAAT
TTCACAAATAAGGCATTTTTTTCACTGCATTCTAGTTTTGGTTTGTCCAAACTCATCAATGTATCTTATC
ATGTCTGGATCTCAAATCCCTCGGAAGCTGCGCCTGTCTTAGGTTGGAGTGATACATTTTTATCACTTTT
ACCCGTCTTTGGATTAGGCAGTAGCTCTGACGGCCCTCCTGTCTTAGGTTAGTGAAAAATGTCACTCTCT
TACCCGTCATTGGCTGTCCAGCTTAGCTCGCAGGGGAGGTGGTCTGGATCCGCCGGCACCGGTCTACTTG
TACAGCTCGTCCATGCCGAGAGTGATCCCGGCGGCGGTCACGAACTCCAGCAGGACCATGTGATCGCGCT
TCTCGTTGGGGTCTTTGCTCAGGGCGGACTGGGTGCTCAGGTAGTGGTTGTCGGGCAGCAGCACGGGGCC
GTCGCCGATGGGGGTGTTCTGCTGGTAGTGGTCGGCGAGCTGCACGCTGCCGTCCTCGATGTTGTGGCGG
ATCTTGAAGTTCACCTTGATGCCGTTCTTCTGCTTGTCGGCCATGATATAGACGTTGTGGCTGTTGTAGT
TGTACTCCAGCTTGTGCCCCAGGATGTTGCCGTCCTCCTTGAAGTCGATGCCCTTCAGCTCGATGCGGTT
CACCAGGGTGTCGCCCTCGAACTTCACCTCGGCGCGGGTCTTGTAGTTGCCGTCGTCCTTGAAGAAGATG
GTGCGCTCCTGGACGTAGCCTTCGGGCATGGCGGACTTGAAGAAGTCGTGCTGCTTCATGTGGTCGGGGT
AGCGGCTGAAGCACTGCACGCCGTAGGTCAGGGTGGTCACGAGGGTGGGCCAGGGCACGGGCAGCTTGCC
GGTGGTGCAGATGAACTTCAGGGTCAGCTTGCCGTAGGTGGCATCGCCCTCGCCCTCGCCGGACACGCTG
AACTTGTGGCCGTTTACGTCGCCGTCCAGCTCGACCAGGATGGGCACCACCCCGGTGAACAGCTCCTCGC
CCTTGCTCACCATGCCGAATTCTTTACGAGGGTAGGAAGTGGTACGGAAAGTTGGTATAAGACAAAAGTG
TTGTGGAATTGAAGTTTACTCAAAAAATCAGCACTCTTTTATAGGCGCCCTGGTTTACATAAGCAAAGCT
TATACGTTCTCTATCACTGATAGGGAGTAAACTGGATATACGTTCTCTATCACTGATAGGGAGTAAACTG
TAGATACGTTCTCTATCACTGATAGGGAGTAAACTGGTCATACGTTCTCTATCACTGATAGGGAGTAAAC
TCCTTATACGTTCTCTATCACTGATAGGGAGTAAAGTCTGCATACGTTCTCTATCACTGATAGGGAGTAA
ACTCTTCATACGTTCTCTATCACTGATAGGGAGTAAACTCGAGGTGATAATTCCACGGGGTTGGGGTTGC
GCCTTTTCCAAGGCAGCCCTGGGTTTGCGCAGGGACGCGGCTGCTCTGGGCGTGGTTCCGGGAAACGCAG
CGGCGCCGACCCTGGGTCTCGCACATTCTTCACGTCCGTTCGCAGCGTCACCCGGATCTTCGCCGCTACC
CTTGTGGGCCCCCCGGCGACGCTTCCTGCTCCGCCCCTAAGTCGGGAAGGTTCCTTGCGGTTCGCGGCGT
GCCGGACGTGACAAACGGAAGCCGCACGTCTCACTAGTACCCTCGCAGACGGACAGCGCCAGGGAGCAAT
GGCAGCGCGCCGACCGCGATGGGCTGTGGCCAATAGCGGCTGCTCAGCAGGGCGCGCCGAGAGCAGCGGC
CGGGAAGGGGCGGTGCGGGAGGCGGGGTGTGGGGCGGTAGTGTGGGCCCTGTTCCTGCCCGCGCGGTGTT
CCGCATTCTGCAAGCCTCCGGAGCGCACGTCGGCAGTCGGCTCCCTCGTTGACCGAATCACCGACCTCTC
TCCCCAGGGGGATCATCGAATTACCATGTCTAGACTGGACAAGAGCAAAGTCATAAACTCTGCTCTGGAA
TTACTCAATGGAGTCGGTATCGAAGGCCTGACGACAAGGAAACTCGCTCAAAAGCTGGGAGTTGAGCAGC
CTACCCTGTACTGGCACGTGAAGAACAAGCGGGCCCTGCTCGATGCCCTGCCAATCGAGATGCTGGACAG
GCATCATACCCACTCCTGCCCCCTGGAAGGCGAGTCATGGCAAGACTTTCTGCGGAACAACGCCAAGTCA
TACCGCTGTGCTCTCCTCTCACATCGCGACGGGGCTAAAGTGCATCTCGGCACCCGCCCAACAGAGAAAC
AGTACGAAACCCTGGAAAATCAGCTCGCGTTCCTGTGTCAGCAAGGCTTCTCCCTGGAGAACGCACTGTA
CGCTCTGTCCGCCGTGGGCCACTTTACACTGGGCTGCGTATTGGAGGAACAGGAGCATCAAGTAGCAAAA
GAGGAAAGAGAGACACCTACCACCGATTCTATGCCCCCACTTCTGAAACAAGCAATTGAGCTGTTCGACC
GGCAGGGAGCCGAACCTGCCTTCCTTTTCGGCCTGGAACTAATCATATGTGGCCTGGAGAAACAGCTAAA
GTGCGAAAGCGGCGGGCCGACCGACGCCCTTGACGATTTTGACTTAGACATGCTCCCAGCCGATGCCCTT
GACGACTTTGACCTTGATATGCTGCCTGCTGACGCTCTTGACGATTTTGACCTTGACATGCTCCCCGGGT
AAACGCGCGAATGTGTGTCAGTTAGGGTGTGGAAAGTCCCCAGGCTCCCCAGCAGGCAGAAGTATGCAAA
GCATGCATCTCAATTAGTCAGCAACCAGGTGTGGAAAGTCCCCAGGCTCCCCAGCAGGCAGAAGTATGCA
AAGCATGCATCTCAATTAGTCAGCAACCATAGTCCCGCCCCTAACTCCGCCCATCCCGCCCCTAACTCCG
CCCAGTTCCGCCCATTCTCCGCCCCATGGCTGACTAATTTTTTTTATTTATGCAGAGGCCGAGGCCGCCT
CGGCCTCTGAGCTATTCCAGAAGTAGTGAGGAGGCTTTTTTGGAGGCCTAGGCTTTTGCAAAACGCGACC
ATGACCGAGTACAAGCCCACGGTGCGCCTCGCCACCCGCGACGACGTCCCCCGGGCCGTACGCACCCTCG
CCGCCGCGTTCGCCGACTACCCCGCCACGCGCCACACCGTCGACCCGGACCGCCACATCGAGCGGGTCAC
CGAGCTGCAAGAACTCTTCCTCACGCGCGTCGGGCTCGACATCGGCAAGGTGTGGGTCGCGGACGACGGC
GCCGCGGTGGCGGTCTGGACCACGCCGGAGAGCGTCGAAGCGGGGGCGGTGTTCGCCGAGATCGGCCCGC
GCATGGCCGAGTTGAGCGGTTCCCGGCTGGCCGCGCAGCAACAGATGGAAGGCCTCCTGGCGCCGCACCG
GCCCAAGGAGCCCGCGTGGTTCCTGGCCACCGTCGGCGTCTCGCCCGACCACCAGGGCAAGGGTCTGGGC
AGCGCCGTCGTGCTCCCCGGAGTGGAGGCGGCCGAGCGCGCCGGGGTGCCCGCCTTCCTGGAGACCTCCG
CGCCCCGCAACCTCCCCTTCTACGAGCGGCTCGGCTTCACCGTCACCGCCGACGTCGAGGTGCCCGAAGG
ACCGCGCACCTGGTGCATGACCCGCAAGCCCGGTGCCTGAACGCGTCTGGAACAATCAACCTCTGGATTA
CAAAATTTGTGAAAGATTGACTGGTATTCTTAACTATGTTGCTCCTTTTACGCTATGTGGATACGCTGCT
TTAATGCCTTTGTATCATGCTATTGCTTCCCGTATGGCTTTCATTTTCTCCTCCTTGTATAAATCCTGGT
TGCTGTCTCTTTATGAGGAGTTGTGGCCCGTTGTCAGGCAACGTGGCGTGGTGTGCACTGTGTTTGCTGA
CGCAACCCCCACTGGTTGGGGCATTGCCACCACCTGTCAGCTCCTTTCCGGGACTTTCGCTTTCCCCCTC
CCTATTGCCACGGCGGAACTCATCGCCGCCTGCCTTGCCCGCTGCTGGACAGGGGCTCGGCTGTTGGGCA
CTGACAATTCCGTGGTGTTGTCGGGGAAGCTGACGTCCTTTCCATGGCTGCTCGCCTGTGTTGCCACCTG
GATTCTGCGCGGGACGTCCTTCTGCTACGTCCCTTCGGCCCTCAATCCAGCGGACCTTCCTTCCCGCGGC
CTGCTGCCGGCTCTGCGGCCTCTTCCGCGTCTTCGCCTTCGCCCTCAGACGAGTCGGATCTCCCTTTGGG
CCGCCTCCCCGCCTGGAATTAATTCTGCAGTCGAGACCTAGAAAAACATGGAGCAATCACAAGTAGCAAT
ACAGCAGCTACCAATGCTGATTGTGCCTGGCTAGAAGCACAAGAGGAGGAGGAGGTGGGTTTTCCAGTCA
CACCTCAGGTACCTTTAAGACCAATGACTTACAAGGCAGCTGTAGATCTTAGCCACTTTTTAAAAGAAAA
GAGGGGACTGGAAGGGCTAATTCACTCCCAACGAAGACAAGATATCCTTGATCTGTGGATCTACCACACA
CAAGGCTACTTCCCTGATTAGCAGAACTACACACCAGGGCCAGGGGTCAGATATCCACTGACCTTTGGAT
GGTGCTACAAGCTAGTACCAGTTGAGCCAGATAAGGTAGAAGAGGCCAATAAAGGAGAGAACACCAGCTT
GTTACACCCTGTGAGCCTGCATGGGATGGATGACCCGGAGAGAGAAGTGTTAGAGTGGAGGTTTGACAGC
CGCCTAGCATTTCATCACGTGGCCCGAGAGCTGCATCCGGAGTACTTCAAGAACTGCTGATATCGAGCTT
GCTACAAGGGACTTTCCGCTGGGGACTTTCCAGGGAGGCGTGGCCTGGGCGGGACTGGGGAGTGGCGAGC
CCTCAGATCCTGCATATAAGCAGCTGCTTTTTGCCTGTACTGGGTCTCTCTGGTTAGACCAGATCTGAGC
CTGGGAGCTCTCTGGCTAACTAGGGAACCCACTGCTTAAGCCTCAATAAAGCTTGCCTTGAGTGCTTCAA
GTAGTGTGTGCCCGTCTGTTGTGTGACTCTGGTAACTAGAGATCCCTCAGACCCTTTTAGTCAGTGTGGA
AAATCTCTAGCAGTAGTAGTTCATGTCATCTTATTATTCAGTATTTATAACTTGCAAAGAAATGAATATC
AGAGAGTGAGAGGCCTTGACATTGCTAGCGTTTACCGTCGACCTCTAGCTAGAGCTTGGCGTAATCATGG
TCATAGCTGTTTCCTGTGTGAAATTGTTATCCGCTCACAATTCCACACAACATACGAGCCGGAAGCATAA
AGTGTAAAGCCTGGGGTGCCTAATGAGTGAGCTAACTCACATTAATTGCGTTGCGCTCACTGCCCGCTTT
CCAGTCGGGAAACCTGTCGTGCCAGCTGCATTAATGAATCGGCCAACGCGCGGGGAGAGGCGGTTTGCGT
ATTGGGCGCTCTTCCGCTTCCTCGCTCACTGACTCGCTGCGCTCGGTCGTTCGGCTGCGGCGAGCGGTAT
CAGCTCACTCAAAGGCGGTAATACGGTTATCCACAGAATCAGGGGATAACGCAGGAAAGAACATGTGAGC
AAAAGGCCAGCAAAAGGCCAGGAACCGTAAAAAGGCCGCGTTGCTGGCGTTTTTCCATAGGCTCCGCCCC
CCTGACGAGCATCACAAAAATCGACGCTCAAGTCAGAGGTGGCGAAACCCGACAGGACTATAAAGATACC
AGGCGTTTCCCCCTGGAAGCTCCCTCGTGCGCTCTCCTGTTCCGACCCTGCCGCTTACCGGATACCTGTC
CGCCTTTCTCCCTTCGGGAAGCGTGGCGCTTTCTCATAGCTCACGCTGTAGGTATCTCAGTTCGGTGTAG
GTCGTTCGCTCCAAGCTGGGCTGTGTGCACGAACCCCCCGTTCAGCCCGACCGCTGCGCCTTATCCGGTA
ACTATCGTCTTGAGTCCAACCCGGTAAGACACGACTTATCGCCACTGGCAGCAGCCACTGGTAACAGGAT
TAGCAGAGCGAGGTATGTAGGCGGTGCTACAGAGTTCTTGAAGTGGTGGCCTAACTACGGCTACACTAGA
AGAACAGTATTTGGTATCTGCGCTCTGCTGAAGCCAGTTACCTTCGGAAAAAGAGTTGGTAGCTCTTGAT
CCGGCAAACAAACCACCGCTGGTAGCGGTGGTTTTTTTGTTTGCAAGCAGCAGATTACGCGCAGAAAAAA
AGGATCTCAAGAAGATCCTTTGATCTTTTCTACGGGGTCTGACGCTCAGTGGAACGAAAACTCACGTTAA
GGGATTTTGGTCATGAGATTATCAAAAAGGATCTTCACCTAGATCCTTTTAAATTAAAAATGAAGTTTTA
AATCAATCTAAAGTATATATGAGTAAACTTGGTCTGACAGTTACCAATGCTTAATCAGTGAGGCACCTAT
CTCAGCGATCTGTCTATTTCGTTCATCCATAGTTGCCTGACTCCCCGTCGTGTAGATAACTACGATACGG
GAGGGCTTACCATCTGGCCCCAGTGCTGCAATGATACCGCGAGACCCACGCTCACCGGCTCCAGATTTAT
CAGCAATAAACCAGCCAGCCGGAAGGGCCGAGCGCAGAAGTGGTCCTGCAACTTTATCCGCCTCCATCCA
GTCTATTAATTGTTGCCGGGAAGCTAGAGTAAGTAGTTCGCCAGTTAATAGTTTGCGCAACGTTGTTGCC
ATTGCTACAGGCATCGTGGTGTCACGCTCGTCGTTTGGTATGGCTTCATTCAGCTCCGGTTCCCAACGAT
CAAGGCGAGTTACATGATCCCCCATGTTGTGCAAAAAAGCGGTTAGCTCCTTCGGTCCTCCGATCGTTGT
CAGAAGTAAGTTGGCCGCAGTGTTATCACTCATGGTTATGGCAGCACTGCATAATTCTCTTACTGTCATG
CCATCCGTAAGATGCTTTTCTGTGACTGGTGAGTACTCAACCAAGTCATTCTGAGAATAGTGTATGCGGC
GACCGAGTTGCTCTTGCCCGGCGTCAATACGGGATAATACCGCGCCACATAGCAGAACTTTAAAAGTGCT
CATCATTGGAAAACGTTCTTCGGGGCGAAAACTCTCAAGGATCTTACCGCTGTTGAGATCCAGTTCGATG
TAACCCACTCGTGCACCCAACTGATCTTCAGCATCTTTTACTTTCACCAGCGTTTCTGGGTGAGCAAAAA
CAGGAAGGCAAAATGCCGCAAAAAAGGGAATAAGGGCGACACGGAAATGTTGAATACTCATACTCTTCCT
TTTTCAATATTATTGAAGCATTTATCAGGGTTATTGTCTCATGAGCGGATACATATTTGAATGTATTTAG
AAAAATAAACAAATAGGGGTTCCGCGCACATTTCCCCGAAAAGTGCCACCTGACGTCGACGGATCGGGAG
ATCAACTTGTTTATTGCAGCTTATAATGGTTACAAATAAAGCAATAGCATCACAAATTTCACAAATAAAG
CATTTTTTTCACTGCATTCTAGTTGTGGTTTGTCCAAACTCATCAATGTATCTTATCATGTCTGGATCAA
CTGGATAACTCAAGCTAACCAAAATCATCCCAAACTTCCCACCCCATACCCTATTACCACTGCCAATTAC
CTGTGGTTTCATTTACTCTAAACCTGTGATTCCTCTGAATTATTTTCATTTTAAAGAAATTGTATTTGTT
AAATATGTACTACAAACTTAGTAGT
Features (pLannotate 1.2.2; 25 found; start..end, strand, type, name):
    377..634     +  LTR            5' LTR (truncated): truncated 5' long terminal repeat (LTR) from HIV-1
    681..806     +  misc_feature   HIV-1 Ψ: packaging signal of human immunodeficiency virus type 1
    790..1128    +  CDS            HIV-1 gag (fragment): gag protein from human immunodeficiency virus 1; gag
   1303..1536    +  misc_feature   RRE: The Rev response element (RRE) of HIV-1 allows for Rev-dependent mRNA export from the nucleus to the cytoplasm.
   1913..2013    +  CDS            Rev (fragment): human immunodeficiency virus 1 (HIV-1) Rev protein; rev; enhances nuclear export of unspliced and incompletely spliced viral mRNAs
   2028..2143    +  misc_feature   cPPT/CTS: central polypurine tract and central termination sequence of HIV-1 (lacking the first T)
   2187..2321    +  polyA_signal   SV40 poly(A) signal: SV40 polyadenylation signal
   2517..3233    -  CDS            EGFP: EGFP is a basic (constitutively fluorescent) green fluorescent protein published in 1996, derived from Aequorea victoria. It is reported to be a rapidly-maturing weak dimer with moderate acid sensitivity.
   3243..3610    -  promoter       TRE3GS promoter: 3rd-generation Tet-responsive promoter that can be activated by binding of Tet-On® 3G, modified to eliminate binding sites for endogenous mammalian transcription factors
   3627..4137    +  promoter       hPGK promoter: human phosphoglycerate kinase 1 promoter
   4156..4902    +  CDS            Tet-On® 3G: modified rtTA protein that binds tightly to promoters containing the tet operator in the presence of doxycycline
   4913..5242    +  promoter       SV40 promoter: SV40 enhancer and early promoter
   5251..5850    +  CDS            PuroR: puromycin N-acetyltransferase; pac from Streptomyces alboniger; confers resistance to puromycin
   5864..6452    +  misc_feature   WPRE: woodchuck hepatitis virus posttranscriptional regulatory element
   6469..6987    +  CDS            nef (fragment): NEF_HV1BR - Experimental evidence at protein level: Swiss-Prot protein existence level 1. Extracellular Nef protein targets CD4(+) T-lymphocytes for apoptosis by interacting with CXCR4 surface receptors (PubMed:14990729). From Human immunodeficiency virus type 1 group M subtype B (isolate BRU/LAI) (HIV-1).
   7035..7292    +  LTR            5' LTR (truncated): truncated 5' long terminal repeat (LTR) from HIV-1
   7444..7460    -  protein_bind   lac operator: The lac repressor binds to the lac operator to inhibit transcription in E. coli. This inhibition can be relieved by adding lactose or isopropyl-β-D-thiogalactopyranoside (IPTG). lac repressor encoded by lacI
   7468..7498    -  promoter       lac promoter: promoter for the E. coli lac operon
   7513..7534    -  protein_bind   CAP binding site: CAP binding activates transcription in the presence of cAMP. E. coli catabolite activator protein
   7547..7639    -  CDS            lacI (fragment): lac repressor; lacI; The lac repressor binds to the lac operator to inhibit transcription in E. coli. This inhibition can be relieved by adding lactose or isopropyl-β-D-thiogalactopyranoside (IPTG).
   7822..8410    -  rep_origin     ori: high-copy-number ColE1/pMB1/pBR322/pUC origin of replication
   8581..9441    -  CDS            AmpR: β-lactamase; bla; confers resistance to ampicillin, carbenicillin, and related antibiotics
   9442..9546    -  promoter       AmpR promoter: bla
   9594..9728    +  polyA_signal   SV40 poly(A) signal: SV40 polyadenylation signal
   9895..329     +  CDS            nef (fragment) (across the origin): NEF_HV1BR - Experimental evidence at protein level: Swiss-Prot protein existence level 1. Extracellular Nef protein targets CD4(+) T-lymphocytes for apoptosis by interacting with CXCR4 surface receptors (PubMed:14990729). From Human immunodeficiency virus type 1 group M subtype B (isolate BRU/LAI) (HIV-1).
