[The description below was written by a language model from this plasmid's Addgene catalogue record and pLannotate feature annotations shown in this document.]
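Description:
pLVX-TetOne-Puro-GFP is an HIV-1-based lentiviral mammalian expression plasmid of about 9.9 kb, built on the commercial pLVX-TetOne-Puro backbone, that provides doxycycline-inducible EGFP from a single all-in-one vector. It is propagated in E. coli through a high-copy ColE1/pUC-type origin with ampicillin selection (AmpR under its own bla promoter), and the record lists a recombination-tolerant growth strain, as is common for LTR-containing plasmids. Transduced mammalian cells are selected with puromycin.

The region between the two annotated HIV-1 LTRs carries the usual transfer-vector elements: the Ψ packaging signal with an adjoining gag fragment, the Rev response element for Rev-dependent nuclear export of the genomic RNA, the cPPT/CTS, and a WPRE upstream of the 3' LTR to enhance transcript expression. Short nef, Rev and lacI fragments in the annotation appear to be residual viral or cloning-vector sequence rather than functional genes.

The inducible cassette lies in reverse orientation relative to the viral genome. The TRE3GS promoter drives the roughly 720 bp EGFP coding sequence on the minus strand, reading toward an SV40 poly(A) signal that is annotated on the plus strand. Directly adjacent and pointing the other way, the human PGK promoter constitutively expresses the Tet-On 3G transactivator, which binds TRE3GS only in the presence of doxycycline and so switches on EGFP. An SV40 promoter then drives the puromycin N-acetyltransferase gene.

According to the depositor, the backbone came from an existing pLVX-TetOne-Puro plasmid and the EGFP from a lentiviral Cas9/gRNA-GFP construct. The stated purpose is doxycycline-inducible GFP expression. That makes it suitable as a fluorescent reporter or control for inducible lentiviral experiments, although the record does not name a more specific application.
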