Addgene plasmid #171123: pLVX-TetOne-Puro-GFP
Purpose: Doxycycline inducible expression of GFP
Depositing lab: Jason Sheltzer. Depositing organization: Cold Spring Harbor Laboratory. Publication: Chromosomal instability accelerates the evolution of resistance to anti-cancer therapies. Lukow DA, Sausville EL, Suri P, Chunduri NK, Wieland A, Leu J, Smith JC, Girish V, Kumar AA, Kendall J, Wang Z, Storchova Z, Sheltzer JM. Dev Cell. 2021 Sep 13;56(17):2427-2439.e4. doi: 10.1016/j.devcel.2021.07.009. Epub 2021 Aug 4. PubMed 34352222.
Backbone
  Vector backbone: pLVX-TetOne-Puro
  Backbone manufacturer: Clontech
  Backbone size w/o insert (bp): 9173
  Total vector size (bp): 9894
  Vector type: Mammalian Expression, Lentiviral
  Selectable markers: Puromycin
Growth in bacteria
  Bacterial resistance: Ampicillin, 100 μg/mL
  Growth temperature: 37°C
  Growth strain: NEB Stable
  Copy number: Unknown
Gene/Insert
  Gene/Insert name: EGFP
  Insert size (bp): 720
  Promoter: TRE3GS
  Cloning method: Other
  Sequencing primers: 5′ n/a
Terms and licenses: Academic/Nonprofit Terms; Industry Terms: Not Available to Industry
Depositor comments: pLVX-TetOne-Puro backbone from pLVX-TetOne-Puro-hAXL (Plasmid #124797) EGFP insert from Lenti-Cas9-gRNA-GFP (Addgene #124770)
How to cite: pLVX-TetOne-Puro-GFP was a gift from Jason Sheltzer (Addgene plasmid # 171123 ; http://n2t.net/addgene:171123 ; RRID:Addgene_171123)
